>Addgene plasmid #11441 | pBABE puro human RXR alpha | addgene partial sequence | sequence record 18267 | 11441 with pBABE5'
GTGTGGTGGTACGTAGGAATTCGGGGCGGGCGGCGGGCATGAGTTAGTCGCAGACATGGACACCAAACAT
TTCCTGCCGCTCGATTTCTCCACCCAGGTGAACTCCTCCCTCACCTCCCCGACGGGGCGAGGCTCCATGG
CTGCCCCCTCGCTGCACCCGTCCCTGGGGCCTGGCATCGGCTCCCCGGGACAGCTGCATTCTCCCATCAG
CACCCTGAGCTCCCCCATCAACGGCATGGGCCCGCCTTTCTCGGTCATCAGCTCCCCCATGGGCCCCCAC
TCCATGTCGGTGCCCACCACACCCACCCTGGGCTTCAGCACTGGCAGCCCCCAGCTCAGCTCACCTATGA
ACCCCGTCAGCAGCAGCGAGGACATCAAGCCCCCCCTGGGCCTCAATGGCGTCCTCAAGGTCCCCGCCCA
CCCCTCAGGAAACATGGCTTCCTTCACCAAGCACATCTGCGCCATCTGCGGGGACCGCTCCTCAGGCAAG
CACTATGGAGTGTACAGCTGCGAGGGGTGCAAGGGCTTCTTCAAGCGGACGGTGCGCAAGGACCTGACCT
ACACCTGCCGCGACAACAAGGACTGCCTGATTGACAAGCGGCAGCGGAACCGGTGCCAGTACTGCCGCTA
CCAGAAGTGCCTGGCCATGGGCATGAAGCGGGAAGCCGTGCAGGAGGAGCGGCAGCGTGGCAAGGACCGG
AACGAGAATGAGGTGG
