[The description below was written by a language model from this plasmid's Addgene catalogue record.]
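Description:
pBABE puro human RXR alpha is a retroviral mammalian expression plasmid built on the pBABE puro backbone (about 5.2 kb without insert), carrying a roughly 1.4 kb insert encoding human retinoid X receptor alpha (RXRA, also known as NR2B1). RXR alpha is a nuclear hormone receptor that acts as a ligand-regulated transcription factor and commonly functions as a heterodimer partner for other nuclear receptors. The insert was introduced by restriction cloning, with an intact EcoRI site at its 5′ end; the 3′ cloning site is not stated in the record. No epitope tags, fusion partners or mutations are recorded.

In bacteria the plasmid is maintained as a high-copy replicon under ampicillin selection. No feature table accompanies the record, so the regulatory elements are not explicitly listed. In general, pBABE-series vectors are Moloney murine leukaemia virus-derived: the cDNA is transcribed from the 5′ long terminal repeat, a packaging signal allows the vector RNA to be encapsidated when the plasmid is introduced into a retroviral packaging cell line, and a separate internal promoter drives the puromycin resistance gene. The resulting replication-defective virus integrates the LTR-flanked cassette into dividing target cells, and puromycin selection (the mammalian marker listed in the record) enriches for stably transduced populations.

The construct is suited to stable overexpression of human RXR alpha in mammalian cells, for example to study nuclear receptor signalling and its transcriptional targets, although the record does not state a specific experimental purpose.
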