Addgene plasmid #11441: pBABE puro human RXR alpha
Depositing lab: Ronald Kahn. Depositing organization: Joslin Diabetes Center.
Backbone
  Vector backbone: pBABE puro
  Backbone manufacturer: pBABE-puro is available at Addgene
  Backbone size w/o insert (bp): 5169
  Vector type: Mammalian Expression, Retroviral
  Selectable markers: Puromycin
Growth in bacteria
  Bacterial resistance: Ampicillin, 100 μg/mL
  Growth temperature: 37°C
  Growth strain: DH5alpha
  Copy number: High Copy
Gene/Insert
  Gene/Insert name: RXR alpha (alt name: RXR)
  Species: H. sapiens (human)
  Insert size (bp): 1400
  GenBank ID: NM_002957
  Entrez Gene: RXRA (a.k.a. NR2B1, RXR-alpha, RXRalpha)
  Cloning method: Restriction Enzyme; 5′ cloning site EcoRI (not destroyed)
  Sequencing primers: 5′ pBABE 5
Terms and licenses: Academic/Nonprofit Terms; Industry Terms: Not Available to Industry
How to cite: pBABE puro human RXR alpha was a gift from Ronald Kahn (Addgene plasmid # 11441 ; http://n2t.net/addgene:11441 ; RRID:Addgene_11441)
